Addgene plasmid #213558: pLv-EF1a-Parkin(W403A)-A92mKO2
Purpose: Lentiviral vector for stable expression of W403A Parkin, internally tagged with mKO2
Depositing lab: Steven Altschuler & Lani Wu. Depositing organization: University of California, San Francisco (UCSF). Publication: A PINK1 input threshold arises from positive feedback in the PINK1/Parkin mitophagy decision circuit. Waters CS, Angenent SB, Altschuler SJ, Wu LF. Cell Rep. 2023 Oct 31;42(10):113260. doi: 10.1016/j.celrep.2023.113260. Epub 2023 Oct 17. PubMed 37851575.
Backbone
  Vector backbone: Addgene #85132
  Backbone size w/o insert (bp): 7438
  Vector type: Mammalian Expression, Lentiviral
Growth in bacteria
  Bacterial resistance: Ampicillin, 100 μg/mL
  Growth temperature: 30°C
  Growth strain: NEB Stable
  Copy number: High Copy
Gene/Insert
  Gene/Insert name: Parkin (alt name: PARK2)
  Species: H. sapiens (human)
  Insert size (bp): 2091
  Mutation: W403A mutation in Parkin
  Entrez Gene: PRKN (a.k.a. AR-JP, LPRS2, PARK2, PDJ)
  Promoter: EF1a
  Cloning method: Restriction Enzyme; 5′ cloning site MluI (not destroyed); 3′ cloning site NsiI (not destroyed)
  Sequencing primers: 5′ EF-1a Forward; 3′ WPRE-R
Resource information
  A portion of this plasmid was derived from a plasmid made by: mKO2 from Addgene #83841. Parkin from Addgene #23956.
Terms and licenses: Academic/Nonprofit Terms; Industry Terms: Not Available to Industry
Depositor comments: Parkin Internally tagged with mKO2 following Alanine 92.
How to cite: pLv-EF1a-Parkin(W403A)-A92mKO2 was a gift from Steven Altschuler & Lani Wu (Addgene plasmid # 213558 ; http://n2t.net/addgene:213558 ; RRID:Addgene_213558)
