[The description below was written by a language model from this plasmid's Addgene catalogue record and pLannotate feature annotations shown in this document.]
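Description:
pLv-EF1a-Parkin(W403A)-A92mKO2 is an HIV-1-based lentiviral transfer plasmid of about 9.5 kb for stable expression of a fluorescently tagged human Parkin mutant in mammalian cells. It is maintained in E. coli through a high-copy ColE1/pUC-type origin and an ampicillin resistance (β-lactamase) gene; remnants of a lac promoter/operator region also sit in the bacterial backbone. The viral portion carries the elements expected of a transfer vector: two LTRs flanking the packaged region (both annotated as truncated, each preceded by a nef-derived fragment), the Ψ packaging signal running into a partial gag sequence, the Rev response element for Rev-dependent nuclear export of the genomic RNA, and the cPPT/CTS, which aids nuclear import of the reverse-transcribed genome. No mammalian drug-selection marker is annotated, so transduced cells would presumably be identified by the orange fluorescence of the fusion protein.

The payload is driven by the human EF-1α promoter, including its intron A, and is followed by a WPRE that enhances transcript stability and expression. The roughly 2.1 kb insert encodes human Parkin (PRKN/PARK2) bearing the W403A substitution, with the orange fluorescent protein mKO2 inserted internally after alanine 92 rather than fused to a terminus. The feature table reflects this design, showing two Parkin segments split by the mKO2 coding sequence. The automated annotation labels these segments as Drosophila parkin fragments by homology, whereas the catalogue entry states the gene is human. The record gives the purpose as stable expression of tagged W403A Parkin, and the associated publication concerns the PINK1/Parkin mitophagy decision circuit, which suggests use in live-cell imaging of Parkin behaviour.
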