Features (pLannotate 1.2.2; 23 found; start..end, strand, type, name):
     34..245     +  promoter       EF-1α core promoter: core promoter for human elongation factor EF-1α
    246..1184    +  intron         EF-1α intron A: intron upstream of the start codon of human EF-1α
   1205..1426    +  CDS            park (fragment): PRKN_DROME - Also known as parkin From Drosophila melanogaster (Fruit fly).
   1499..2149    +  CDS            mKO2: mKO2 is a basic (constitutively fluorescent) orange fluorescent protein published in 2008, derived from Verrillofungia concinna. It has moderate acid sensitivity.
   2324..3277    +  CDS            park (fragment): PRKN_DROME - Also known as parkin From Drosophila melanogaster (Fruit fly).
   3311..3899    +  misc_feature   WPRE: woodchuck hepatitis virus posttranscriptional regulatory element
   3916..4434    +  CDS            nef (fragment): NEF_HV1BR - Experimental evidence at protein level: Swiss-Prot protein existence level 1. Extracellular Nef protein targets CD4(+) T-lymphocytes for apoptosis by interacting with CXCR4 surface receptors (PubMed:14990729). From Human immunodeficiency virus type 1 group M subtype B (isolate BRU/LAI) (HIV-1).
   4482..4739    +  LTR            5' LTR (truncated): truncated 5' long terminal repeat (LTR) from HIV-1
   4891..4907    -  protein_bind   lac operator: The lac repressor binds to the lac operator to inhibit transcription in E. coli. This inhibition can be relieved by adding lactose or isopropyl-β-D-thiogalactopyranoside (IPTG). lac repressor encoded by lacI
   4915..4945    -  promoter       lac promoter: promoter for the E. coli lac operon
   4960..4981    -  protein_bind   CAP binding site: CAP binding activates transcription in the presence of cAMP. E. coli catabolite activator protein
   4994..5086    -  CDS            lacI (fragment): lac repressor; lacI; The lac repressor binds to the lac operator to inhibit transcription in E. coli. This inhibition can be relieved by adding lactose or isopropyl-β-D-thiogalactopyranoside (IPTG).
   5269..5857    -  rep_origin     ori: high-copy-number ColE1/pMB1/pBR322/pUC origin of replication
   6028..6888    -  CDS            AmpR: β-lactamase; bla; confers resistance to ampicillin, carbenicillin, and related antibiotics
   6889..6993    -  promoter       AmpR promoter: bla
   7041..7175    +  polyA_signal   SV40 poly(A) signal: SV40 polyadenylation signal
   7342..7671    +  CDS            nef (fragment): NEF_HV1BR - Experimental evidence at protein level: Swiss-Prot protein existence level 1. Extracellular Nef protein targets CD4(+) T-lymphocytes for apoptosis by interacting with CXCR4 surface receptors (PubMed:14990729). From Human immunodeficiency virus type 1 group M subtype B (isolate BRU/LAI) (HIV-1).
   7719..7976    +  LTR            5' LTR (truncated): truncated 5' long terminal repeat (LTR) from HIV-1
   8023..8148    +  misc_feature   HIV-1 Ψ: packaging signal of human immunodeficiency virus type 1
   8132..8470    +  CDS            HIV-1 gag (fragment): gag protein from human immunodeficiency virus 1; gag
   8645..8878    +  misc_feature   RRE: The Rev response element (RRE) of HIV-1 allows for Rev-dependent mRNA export from the nucleus to the cytoplasm.
   9255..9355    +  CDS            Rev (fragment): human immunodeficiency virus 1 (HIV-1) Rev protein; rev; enhances nuclear export of unspliced and incompletely spliced viral mRNAs
   9370..9485    +  misc_feature   cPPT/CTS: central polypurine tract and central termination sequence of HIV-1 (lacking the first T)
>Addgene plasmid #213558 | pLv-EF1a-Parkin(W403A)-A92mKO2 | addgene full sequence | sequence record 420044 | Addgene NGS Result
GCCCTTTCGTCTTCACTCGAGGTGCCCGTCAGTGGGCAGAGCGCACATCGCCCACAGTCCCCGAGAAGTT
GGGGGGAGGGGTCGGCAATTGAACCGGTGCCTAGAGAAGGTGGCGCGGGGTAAACTGGGAAAGTGATGTC
GTGTACTGGCTCCGCCTTTTTCCCGAGGGTGGGGGAGAACCGTATATAAGTGCAGTAGTCGCCGTGAACG
TTCTTTTTCGCAACGGGTTTGCCGCCAGAACACAGGTAAGTGCCGTGTGTGGTTCCCGCGGGCCTGGCCT
CTTTACGGGTTATGGCCCTTGCGTGCCTTGAATTACTTCCACCTGGCTGCAGTACGTGATTCTTGATCCC
GAGCTTCGGGTTGGAAGTGGGTGGGAGAGTTCGAGGCCTTGCGCTTAAGGAGCCCCTTCGCCTCGTGCTT
GAGTTGAGGCCTGGCCTGGGCGCTGGGGCCGCCGCGTGCGAATCTGGTGGCACCTTCGCGCCTGTCTCGC
TGCTTTCGATAAGTCTCTAGCCATTTAAAATTTTTGATGACCTGCTGCGACGCTTTTTTTCTGGCAAGAT
AGTCTTGTAAATGCGGGCCAAGATCTGCACACTGGTATTTCGGTTTTTGGGGCCGCGGGCGGCGACGGGG
CCCGTGCGTCCCAGCGCACATGTTCGGCGAGGCGGGGCCTGCGAGCGCGGCCACCGAGAATCGGACGGGG
GTAGTCTCAAGCTGGCCGGCCTGCTCTGGTGCCTGGCCTCGCGCCGCCGTGTATCGCCCCGCCCTGGGCG
GCAAGGCTGGCCCGGTCGGCACCAGTTGCGTGAGCGGAAAGATGGCCGCTTCCCGGCCCTGCTGCAGGGA
GCTCAAAATGGAGGACGCGGCGCTCGGGAGAGCGGGCGGGTGAGTCACCCACACAAAGGAAAAGGGCCTT
TCCGTCCTCAGCCGTCGCTTCATGTGACTCCACGGAGTACCGGGCGCCGTCCAGGCACCTCGATTAGTTC
TCGAGCTTTTGGAGTACGTCGTCTTTAGGTTGGGGGGAGGGGTTTTATGCGATGGAGTTTCCCCACACTG
AGTGGGTGGAGACTGAAGTTAGGCCAGCTTGGCACTTGATGTAATTCTCCTTGGAATTTGCCCTTTTTGA
GTTTGGATCTTGGTTCATTCTCAAGCCTCAGACAGTGGTTCAAAGTTTTTTTCTTCCATTTCAGGTGTCG
TGAGGACGCGTGCCACCATGATAGTGTTTGTCAGGTTCAACTCCAGCCATGGTTTCCCAGTGGAGGTCGA
TTCTGACACCAGCATCTTCCAGCTCAAGGAGGTGGTTGCTAAGCGACAGGGGGTTCCGGCTGACCAGTTG
CGTGTGATTTTCGCAGGGAAGGAGCTGAGGAATGACTGGACTGTGCAGAATTGTGACCTGGATCAGCAGA
GCATTGTTCACATTGTGCAGAGACCGTGGAGAAAAGGTCAAGAAATGAATGCAACTGGAGGCGACGACCC
CAGAAACGCGGCGGGTGCTGGTTCTGGCGTGAGCGTGATCAAGCCCGAGATGAAGATGAGGTACTACATG
GACGGCTCCGTCAATGGGCATGAGTTCACAATCGAGGGTGAGGGCACAGGCAGACCTTACGAGGGACATC
AGGAGATGACACTGCGCGTCACAATGGCCGAGGGCGGGCCAATGCCTTTCGCCTTCGACCTGGTGTCCCA
CGTGTTCTGTTACGGCCACAGAGTTTTTACCAAGTACCCAGAAGAGATCCCAGACTATTTCAAGCAGGCC
TTTCCTGAGGGCCTGTCCTGGGAGAGGTCCCTGGAGTTCGAGGACGGCGGCTCCGCCTCCGTGAGCGCCC
ACATCAGCCTGAGGGGCAACACCTTCTACCACAAGTCCAAGTTCACCGGCGTGAACTTCCCCGCCGACGG
CCCCATCATGCAGAACCAGAGCGTGGACTGGGAGCCCTCCACCGAGAAGATCACCGCCAGCGACGGCGTG
CTGAAGGGCGACGTGACCATGTACCTGAAGCTGGAGGGCGGCGGCAACCACAAGTGCCAGATGAAGACCA
CCTACAAGGCCGCCAAGGAGATCCTGGAGATGCCCGGCGACCACTACATCGGCCACAGGCTGGTGAGGAA
GACCGAGGGCAACATCACCGAGCAGGTGGAGGACGCCGTGGCCCACTCAGCAGGATCAGGAGGTGGAGGC
TGTGAGCGGGAGCCCCAGAGCTTGACTCGGGTGGACCTCAGCAGCTCAGTCCTCCCAGGAGACTCTGTGG
GGCTGGCTGTCATTCTGCACACTGACAGCAGGAAGGACTCACCACCAGCTGGAAGTCCAGCAGGTAGATC
AATCTACAACAGCTTTTATGTGTATTGCAAAGGCCCCTGTCAAAGAGTGCAGCCGGGAAAACTCAGGGTA
CAGTGCAGCACCTGCAGGCAGGCAACGCTCACCTTGACCCAGGGTCCATCTTGCTGGGATGATGTTTTAA
TTCCAAACCGGATGAGTGGTGAATGCCAATCCCCACACTGCCCTGGGACTAGTGCAGAATTTTTCTTTAA
ATGTGGAGCACACCCCACCTCTGACAAGGAAACATCAGTAGCTTTGCACCTGATCGCAACAAATAGTCGG
AACATCACTTGCATTACGTGCACAGACGTCAGGAGCCCCGTCCTGGTTTTCCAGTGCAACTCCCGCCACG
TGATTTGCTTAGACTGTTTCCACTTATACTGTGTGACAAGACTCAATGATCGGCAGTTTGTCCACGACCC
TCAGCTTGGCTACTCCCTGCCTTGTGTGGCTGGCTGTCCCAACTCCTTGATTAAAGAGCTCCATCACTTC
AGGATTCTGGGAGAAGAGCAGTACAACCGGTACCAGCAGTATGGTGCAGAGGAGTGTGTCCTGCAGATGG
GGGGCGTGTTATGCCCCCGCCCTGGCTGTGGAGCGGGGCTGCTGCCGGAGCCTGACCAGAGGAAAGTCAC
CTGCGAAGGGGGCAATGGCCTGGGCTGTGGGTTTGCCTTCTGCCGGGAATGTAAAGAAGCGTACCATGAA
GGGGAGTGCAGTGCCGTATTTGAAGCCTCAGGAACAACTACTCAGGCCTACAGAGTCGATGAAAGAGCCG
CCGAGCAGGCTCGTGCGGAAGCAGCCTCCAAAGAAACCATCAAGAAAACCACCAAGCCCTGTCCCCGCTG
CCATGTACCAGTGGAAAAAAATGGAGGCTGCATGCACATGAAGTGTCCGCAGCCCCAGTGCAGGCTCGAG
TGGTGCTGGAACTGTGGCTGCGAGTGGAACCGCGTCTGCATGGGGGACCACTGGTTCGACGTGTAAGATC
CAATGCATCGCGTCTGGAACAATCAACCTCTGGATTACAAAATTTGTGAAAGATTGACTGGTATTCTTAA
CTATGTTGCTCCTTTTACGCTATGTGGATACGCTGCTTTAATGCCTTTGTATCATGCTATTGCTTCCCGT
ATGGCTTTCATTTTCTCCTCCTTGTATAAATCCTGGTTGCTGTCTCTTTATGAGGAGTTGTGGCCCGTTG
TCAGGCAACGTGGCGTGGTGTGCACTGTGTTTGCTGACGCAACCCCCACTGGTTGGGGCATTGCCACCAC
CTGTCAGCTCCTTTCCGGGACTTTCGCTTTCCCCCTCCCTATTGCCACGGCGGAACTCATCGCCGCCTGC
CTTGCCCGCTGCTGGACAGGGGCTCGGCTGTTGGGCACTGACAATTCCGTGGTGTTGTCGGGGAAGCTGA
CGTCCTTTCCATGGCTGCTCGCCTGTGTTGCCACCTGGATTCTGCGCGGGACGTCCTTCTGCTACGTCCC
TTCGGCCCTCAATCCAGCGGACCTTCCTTCCCGCGGCCTGCTGCCGGCTCTGCGGCCTCTTCCGCGTCTT
CGCCTTCGCCCTCAGACGAGTCGGATCTCCCTTTGGGCCGCCTCCCCGCCTGGAATTAATTCTGCAGTCG
AGACCTAGAAAAACATGGAGCAATCACAAGTAGCAATACAGCAGCTACCAATGCTGATTGTGCCTGGCTA
GAAGCACAAGAGGAGGAGGAGGTGGGTTTTCCAGTCACACCTCAGGTACCTTTAAGACCAATGACTTACA
AGGCAGCTGTAGATCTTAGCCACTTTTTAAAAGAAAAGAGGGGACTGGAAGGGCTAATTCACTCCCAACG
AAGACAAGATATCCTTGATCTGTGGATCTACCACACACAAGGCTACTTCCCTGATTAGCAGAACTACACA
CCAGGGCCAGGGGTCAGATATCCACTGACCTTTGGATGGTGCTACAAGCTAGTACCAGTTGAGCCAGATA
AGGTAGAAGAGGCCAATAAAGGAGAGAACACCAGCTTGTTACACCCTGTGAGCCTGCATGGGATGGATGA
CCCGGAGAGAGAAGTGTTAGAGTGGAGGTTTGACAGCCGCCTAGCATTTCATCACGTGGCCCGAGAGCTG
CATCCGGAGTACTTCAAGAACTGCTGATATCGAGCTTGCTACAAGGGACTTTCCGCTGGGGACTTTCCAG
GGAGGCGTGGCCTGGGCGGGACTGGGGAGTGGCGAGCCCTCAGATCCTGCATATAAGCAGCTGCTTTTTG
CCTGTACTGGGTCTCTCTGGTTAGACCAGATCTGAGCCTGGGAGCTCTCTGGCTAACTAGGGAACCCACT
GCTTAAGCCTCAATAAAGCTTGCCTTGAGTGCTTCAAGTAGTGTGTGCCCGTCTGTTGTGTGACTCTGGT
AACTAGAGATCCCTCAGACCCTTTTAGTCAGTGTGGAAAATCTCTAGCAGTAGTAGTTCATGTCATCTTA
TTATTCAGTATTTATAACTTGCAAAGAAATGAATATCAGAGAGTGAGAGGCCTTGACATTGCTAGCGTTT
ACCGTCGACCTCTAGCTAGAGCTTGGCGTAATCATGGTCATAGCTGTTTCCTGTGTGAAATTGTTATCCG
CTCACAATTCCACACAACATACGAGCCGGAAGCATAAAGTGTAAAGCCTGGGGTGCCTAATGAGTGAGCT
AACTCACATTAATTGCGTTGCGCTCACTGCCCGCTTTCCAGTCGGGAAACCTGTCGTGCCAGCTGCATTA
ATGAATCGGCCAACGCGCGGGGAGAGGCGGTTTGCGTATTGGGCGCTCTTCCGCTTCCTCGCTCACTGAC
TCGCTGCGCTCGGTCGTTCGGCTGCGGCGAGCGGTATCAGCTCACTCAAAGGCGGTAATACGGTTATCCA
CAGAATCAGGGGATAACGCAGGAAAGAACATGTGAGCAAAAGGCCAGCAAAAGGCCAGGAACCGTAAAAA
GGCCGCGTTGCTGGCGTTTTTCCATAGGCTCCGCCCCCCTGACGAGCATCACAAAAATCGACGCTCAAGT
CAGAGGTGGCGAAACCCGACAGGACTATAAAGATACCAGGCGTTTCCCCCTGGAAGCTCCCTCGTGCGCT
CTCCTGTTCCGACCCTGCCGCTTACCGGATACCTGTCCGCCTTTCTCCCTTCGGGAAGCGTGGCGCTTTC
TCATAGCTCACGCTGTAGGTATCTCAGTTCGGTGTAGGTCGTTCGCTCCAAGCTGGGCTGTGTGCACGAA
CCCCCCGTTCAGCCCGACCGCTGCGCCTTATCCGGTAACTATCGTCTTGAGTCCAACCCGGTAAGACACG
ACTTATCGCCACTGGCAGCAGCCACTGGTAACAGGATTAGCAGAGCGAGGTATGTAGGCGGTGCTACAGA
GTTCTTGAAGTGGTGGCCTAACTACGGCTACACTAGAAGAACAGTATTTGGTATCTGCGCTCTGCTGAAG
CCAGTTACCTTCGGAAAAAGAGTTGGTAGCTCTTGATCCGGCAAACAAACCACCGCTGGTAGCGGTGGTT
TTTTTGTTTGCAAGCAGCAGATTACGCGCAGAAAAAAAGGATCTCAAGAAGATCCTTTGATCTTTTCTAC
GGGGTCTGACGCTCAGTGGAACGAAAACTCACGTTAAGGGATTTTGGTCATGAGATTATCAAAAAGGATC
TTCACCTAGATCCTTTTAAATTAAAAATGAAGTTTTAAATCAATCTAAAGTATATATGAGTAAACTTGGT
CTGACAGTTACCAATGCTTAATCAGTGAGGCACCTATCTCAGCGATCTGTCTATTTCGTTCATCCATAGT
TGCCTGACTCCCCGTCGTGTAGATAACTACGATACGGGAGGGCTTACCATCTGGCCCCAGTGCTGCAATG
ATACCGCGAGACCCACGCTCACCGGCTCCAGATTTATCAGCAATAAACCAGCCAGCCGGAAGGGCCGAGC
GCAGAAGTGGTCCTGCAACTTTATCCGCCTCCATCCAGTCTATTAATTGTTGCCGGGAAGCTAGAGTAAG
TAGTTCGCCAGTTAATAGTTTGCGCAACGTTGTTGCCATTGCTACAGGCATCGTGGTGTCACGCTCGTCG
TTTGGTATGGCTTCATTCAGCTCCGGTTCCCAACGATCAAGGCGAGTTACATGATCCCCCATGTTGTGCA
AAAAAGCGGTTAGCTCCTTCGGTCCTCCGATCGTTGTCAGAAGTAAGTTGGCCGCAGTGTTATCACTCAT
GGTTATGGCAGCACTGCATAATTCTCTTACTGTCATGCCATCCGTAAGATGCTTTTCTGTGACTGGTGAG
TACTCAACCAAGTCATTCTGAGAATAGTGTATGCGGCGACCGAGTTGCTCTTGCCCGGCGTCAATACGGG
ATAATACCGCGCCACATAGCAGAACTTTAAAAGTGCTCATCATTGGAAAACGTTCTTCGGGGCGAAAACT
CTCAAGGATCTTACCGCTGTTGAGATCCAGTTCGATGTAACCCACTCGTGCACCCAACTGATCTTCAGCA
TCTTTTACTTTCACCAGCGTTTCTGGGTGAGCAAAAACAGGAAGGCAAAATGCCGCAAAAAAGGGAATAA
GGGCGACACGGAAATGTTGAATACTCATACTCTTCCTTTTTCAATATTATTGAAGCATTTATCAGGGTTA
TTGTCTCATGAGCGGATACATATTTGAATGTATTTAGAAAAATAAACAAATAGGGGTTCCGCGCACATTT
CCCCGAAAAGTGCCACCTGACGTCGACGGATCGGGAGATCAACTTGTTTATTGCAGCTTATAATGGTTAC
AAATAAAGCAATAGCATCACAAATTTCACAAATAAAGCATTTTTTTCACTGCATTCTAGTTGTGGTTTGT
CCAAACTCATCAATGTATCTTATCATGTCTGGATCAACTGGATAACTCAAGCTAACCAAAATCATCCCAA
ACTTCCCACCCCATACCCTATTACCACTGCCAATTACCTGTGGTTTCATTTACTCTAAACCTGTGATTCC
TCTGAATTATTTTCATTTTAAAGAAATTGTATTTGTTAAATATGTACTACAAACTTAGTAGTTGGAAGGG
CTAATTCACTCCCAAAGAAGACAAGATATCCTTGATCTGTGGATCTACCACACACAAGGCTACTTCCCTG
ATTAGCAGAACTACACACCAGGGCCAGGGGTCAGATATCCACTGACCTTTGGATGGTGCTACAAGCTAGT
ACCAGTTGAGCCAGATAAGGTAGAAGAGGCCAATAAAGGAGAGAACACCAGCTTGTTACACCCTGTGAGC
CTGCATGGGATGGATGACCCGGAGAGAGAAGTGTTAGAGTGGAGGTTTGACAGCCGCCTAGCATTTCATC
ACGTGGCCCGAGAGCTGCATCCGGAGTACTTCAAGAACTGCTGATATCGAGCTTGCTACAAGGGACTTTC
CGCTGGGGACTTTCCAGGGAGGCGTGGCCTGGGCGGGACTGGGGAGTGGCGAGCCCTCAGATCCTGCATA
TAAGCAGCTGCTTTTTGCCTGTACTGGGTCTCTCTGGTTAGACCAGATCTGAGCCTGGGAGCTCTCTGGC
TAACTAGGGAACCCACTGCTTAAGCCTCAATAAAGCTTGCCTTGAGTGCTTCAAGTAGTGTGTGCCCGTC
TGTTGTGTGACTCTGGTAACTAGAGATCCCTCAGACCCTTTTAGTCAGTGTGGAAAATCTCTAGCAGTGG
CGCCCGAACAGGGACTTGAAAGCGAAAGGGAAACCAGAGGAGCTCTCTCGACGCAGGACTCGGCTTGCTG
AAGCGCGCACGGCAAGAGGCGAGGGGCGGCGACTGGTGAGTACGCCAAAAATTTTGACTAGCGGAGGCTA
GAAGGAGAGAGATGGGTGCGAGAGCGTCAGTATTAAGCGGGGGAGAATTAGATCGCGATGGGAAAAAATT
CGGTTAAGGCCAGGGGGAAAGAAAAAATATAAATTAAAACATATAGTATGGGCAAGCAGGGAGCTAGAAC
GATTCGCAGTTAATCCTGGCCTGTTAGAAACATCAGAAGGCTGTAGACAAATACTGGGACAGCTACAACC
ATCCCTTCAGACAGGATCAGAAGAACTTAGATCATTATATAATACAGTAGCAACCCTCTATTGTGTGCAT
CAAAGGATAGAGATAAAAGACACCAAGGAAGCTTTAGACAAGATAGAGGAAGAGCAAAACAAAAGTAAGA
CCACCGCACAGCAAGCGGCCGGCCGCTGATCTTCAGACCTGGAGGAGGAGATATGAGGGACAATTGGAGA
AGTGAATTATATAAATATAAAGTAGTAAAAATTGAACCATTAGGAGTAGCACCCACCAAGGCAAAGAGAA
GAGTGGTGCAGAGAGAAAAAAGAGCAGTGGGAATAGGAGCTTTGTTCCTTGGGTTCTTGGGAGCAGCAGG
AAGCACTATGGGCGCAGCGTCAATGACGCTGACGGTACAGGCCAGACAATTATTGTCTGGTATAGTGCAG
CAGCAGAACAATTTGCTGAGGGCTATTGAGGCGCAACAGCATCTGTTGCAACTCACAGTCTGGGGCATCA
AGCAGCTCCAGGCAAGAATCCTGGCTGTGGAAAGATACCTAAAGGATCAACAGCTCCTGGGGATTTGGGG
TTGCTCTGGAAAACTCATTTGCACCACTGCTGTGCCTTGGAATGCTAGTTGGAGTAATAAATCTCTGGAA
CAGATTTGGAATCACACGACCTGGATGGAGTGGGACAGAGAAATTAACAATTACACAAGCTTAATACACT
CCTTAATTGAAGAATCGCAAAACCAGCAAGAAAAGAATGAACAAGAATTATTGGAATTAGATAAATGGGC
AAGTTTGTGGAATTGGTTTAACATAACAAATTGGCTGTGGTATATAAAATTATTCATAATGATAGTAGGA
GGCTTGGTAGGTTTAAGAATAGTTTTTGCTGTACTTTCTATAGTGAATAGAGTTAGGCAGGGATATTCAC
CATTATCGTTTCAGACCCACCTCCCAACCCCGAGGGGACCCGACAGGCCCGAAGGAATAGAAGAAGAAGG
TGGAGAGAGAGACAGAGACAGATCCATTCGATTAGTGAACGGATCTCGACGGTATCGCCTTTAAAAGAAA
AGGGGGGATTGGGGGGTACAGTGCAGGGGAAAGAATAGTAGACATAATAGCAACAGACATACAAACTAAA
GAATTACAAAAACAAATTACAAAAATTCAAAATTTTCGGGTTTATTACAGGGACAGCAGAGATCCAGTTT
ATCGATGAG
